Addgene plasmid #86313: PX458_ZSCAN9_2
Purpose: Encodes gRNA for 3' target of human ZSCAN9
Depositing lab: Eric Mendenhall & Richard M. Myers. Depositing organization: University of Alabama in Huntsville. Publication: CETCh-seq: CRISPR epitope tagging ChIP-seq of DNA-binding proteins. Savic D, Partridge EC, Newberry KM, Smith SB, Meadows SK, Roberts BS, Mackiewicz M, Mendenhall EM, Myers RM. Genome Res. 2015 Sep 9. 10.1101/gr.193540.115 PubMed 26355004.
Backbone
  Vector backbone: PX458
  Vector type: CRISPR
Growth in bacteria
  Bacterial resistance: Ampicillin, 100 μg/mL
  Growth temperature: 37°C
  Growth strain: DH5alpha
  Copy number: High Copy
Gene/Insert
  Gene/Insert name: gRNA against ZSCAN9
  gRNA/shRNA sequence: GGCTGAGCTGGTCTAGGGCT
  Species: H. sapiens (human)
  Entrez Gene: ZNF193 (a.k.a. PRD51, ZSCAN9)
  Cloning method: Gibson Cloning
  Sequencing primers: 5′ pBR322ori-F
Terms and licenses: Academic/Nonprofit Terms; Industry Terms: Not Available to Industry
Depositor comments: Note: This plasmid is part of the Mendenhall and Meyers CRISPR-based Tagging system to add a tag (currently using FLAG) to endogenous proteins. Please see https://www.addgene.org/crispr/tagging/ for more details.
How to cite: PX458_ZSCAN9_2 was a gift from Eric Mendenhall & Richard M. Myers (Addgene plasmid # 86313 ; http://n2t.net/addgene:86313 ; RRID:Addgene_86313)
