[The description below was written by a language model from this plasmid's Addgene catalogue record and pLannotate feature annotations shown in this document.]
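Description:
PX458_ZSCAN9_2 is an all-in-one CRISPR plasmid built on the PX458 backbone for transient expression in mammalian cells. It carries a single guide RNA directed at the 3' end of the human ZSCAN9 gene (also catalogued as ZNF193), introduced by Gibson cloning. In bacteria it is maintained as a high-copy plasmid through a ColE1/pUC-type origin and selected with ampicillin via the β-lactamase gene. An M13/f1-type phage origin, short bom and rop fragments, and a single AAV2 ITR are also annotated as leftover backbone elements; with only one ITR detected, the record gives no reason to regard it as an AAV packaging vector.

The 9.3 kb sequence contains two expression units. A human U6 RNA polymerase III promoter drives the guide, whose target-specific spacer lies in the gap just upstream of the Streptococcus pyogenes gRNA scaffold; a second partial scaffold fragment follows it. Downstream, a hybrid promoter made of the CMV enhancer, chicken β-actin promoter and a hybrid intron drives S. pyogenes Cas9. Cas9 is annotated as contiguous N- and C-terminal portions that together form the full coding region, followed by a nucleoplasmin nuclear localization signal, EGFP and a bGH polyadenylation signal. The linker between Cas9 and EGFP is not annotated in the table, but EGFP serves as a marker for identifying or sorting transfected cells.

According to the depositor, the plasmid belongs to a CRISPR-based tagging system for adding an epitope tag, currently FLAG, to endogenous proteins. Cutting near the 3' end of the gene allows a tag to be knocked in from a separate donor. This supports ChIP-seq of DNA-binding proteins such as ZSCAN9 without needing a factor-specific antibody.
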