Features (pLannotate 1.2.2; 19 found; start..end, strand, type, name):
     17..257     +  promoter       U6 promoter: RNA polymerase III promoter for human U6 snRNA
    286..361     +  misc_RNA       gRNA scaffold: guide RNA scaffold for the Streptococcus pyogenes CRISPR/Cas9 system
    368..411     +  misc_RNA       gRNA scaffold (fragment): guide RNA scaffold for the Streptococcus pyogenes CRISPR/Cas9 system
    458..743     +  enhancer       CMV enhancer: human cytomegalovirus immediate early enhancer; contains an 18-bp deletion relative to the standard CMV enhancer
    745..1022    +  promoter       chicken β-actin promoter: No description available
   1023..1251    +  intron         hybrid intron: hybrid between chicken β-actin (CBA) and minute virus of mice (MMV) introns (Gray et al., 2011)
   1389..2990    +  CDS            Cas9(N): N-terminal portion of Streptococcus pyogenes Cas9 (Zetsche et al., 2015)
   2991..5489    +  CDS            Cas9(C): C-terminal portion of Streptococcus pyogenes Cas9 (Zetsche et al., 2015)
   5490..5537    +  CDS            nucleoplasmin NLS: bipartite nuclear localization signal from nucleoplasmin
   5607..6320    +  CDS            EGFP: EGFP is a basic (constitutively fluorescent) green fluorescent protein published in 1996, derived from Aequorea victoria. It is reported to be a rapidly-maturing weak dimer with moderate acid sensitivity.
   6354..6465    +  polyA_signal   bGH poly(A) signal: bovine growth hormone polyadenylation signal
   6570..6710    +  repeat_region  AAV2 ITR: inverted terminal repeat of adeno-associated virus serotype 2 inverted
   6715..6766    -  misc_feature   bom (fragment): basis of mobility region from pBR322
   6785..7165    +  rep_origin     M13 ori (sequence partly withheld): M13 bacteriophage origin of replication; arrow indicates direction of (+) strand synthesis
   7241..7290    -  misc_feature   bom (fragment): basis of mobility region from pBR322
   7392..7427    -  CDS            rop (fragment): Rop protein, which maintains plasmids at low copy number; rop
   7522..7626    +  promoter       AmpR promoter: bla
   7627..8487    +  CDS            AmpR: β-lactamase; bla; confers resistance to ampicillin, carbenicillin, and related antibiotics
   8658..9246    +  rep_origin     ori: high-copy-number ColE1/pMB1/pBR322/pUC origin of replication
>Addgene plasmid #86313 | PX458_ZSCAN9_2 | depositor full sequence | sequence record 168194 | Full Sequence
TTTTGCTCACATGTNNGAGGGCCTATTTCCCATGATTCCTTCATATTTGCATATACGATACAAGGCTGTT
AGAGAGATAATTGGAATTAATTTGACTGTAAACACAAAGATATTAGTACAAAATACGTGACGTAGAAAGT
AATAATTTCTTGGGTAGTTTGCAGTTTTAAAATTATGTTTTAAAATGGACTATCATATGCTTACCGTAAC
TTGAAAGTATTTCGATTTCTTGGCTTTATATATCTTGTGGAAAGGACGAAACACCGGCTGAGCTGGTCTA
GGGCTGTTTTAGAGCTAGAAATAGCAAGTTAAAATAAGGCTAGTCCGTTATCAACTTGAAAAAGTGGCAC
CGAGTCGGTGCTTTTTTGTTTTAGAGCTAGAAATAGCAAGTTAAAATAAGGCTAGTCCGTTTTTAGCGCG
TGCGCCAATTCTGCAGACAAATGGCTCTAGAGGTACCCGTTACATAACTTACGGTAAATGGCCCGCCTGG
CTGACCGCCCAACGACCCCCGCCCATTGACGTCAATAGTAACGCCAATAGGGACTTTCCATTGACGTCAA
TGGGTGGAGTATTTACGGTAAACTGCCCACTTGGCAGTACATCAAGTGTATCATATGCCAAGTACGCCCC
CTATTGACGTCAATGACGGTAAATGGCCCGCCTGGCATTGTGCCCAGTACATGACCTTATGGGACTTTCC
TACTTGGCAGTACATCTACGTATTAGTCATCGCTATTACCATGGTCGAGGTGAGCCCCACGTTCTGCTTC
ACTCTCCCCATCTCCCCCCCCTCCCCACCCCCAATTTTGTATTTATTTATTTTTTAATTATTTTGTGCAG
CGATGGGGGCGGGGGGGGGGGGGGGGCGCGCGCCAGGCGGGGCGGGGCGGGGCGAGGGGCGGGGCGGGGC
GAGGCGGAGAGGTGCGGCGGCAGCCAATCAGAGCGGCGCGCTCCGAAAGTTTCCTTTTATGGCGAGGCGG
CGGCGGCGGCGGCCCTATAAAAAGCGAAGCGCGCGGCGGGCGGGAGTCGCTGCGACGCTGCCTTCGCCCC
GTGCCCCGCTCCGCCGCCGCCTCGCGCCGCCCGCCCCGGCTCTGACTGACCGCGTTACTCCCACAGGTGA
GCGGGCGGGACGGCCCTTCTCCTCCGGGCTGTAATTAGCTGAGCAAGAGGTAAGGGTTTAAGGGATGGTT
GGTTGGTGGGGTATTAATGTTTAATTACCTGGAGCACCTGCCTGAAATCACTTTTTTTCAGGTTGGACCG
GTGCCACCATGGACTATAAGGACCACGACGGAGACTACAAGGATCATGATATTGATTACAAAGACGATGA
CGATAAGATGGCCCCAAAGAAGAAGCGGAAGGTCGGTATCCACGGAGTCCCAGCAGCCGACAAGAAGTAC
AGCATCGGCCTGGACATCGGCACCAACTCTGTGGGCTGGGCCGTGATCACCGACGAGTACAAGGTGCCCA
GCAAGAAATTCAAGGTGCTGGGCAACACCGACCGGCACAGCATCAAGAAGAACCTGATCGGAGCCCTGCT
GTTCGACAGCGGCGAAACAGCCGAGGCCACCCGGCTGAAGAGAACCGCCAGAAGAAGATACACCAGACGG
AAGAACCGGATCTGCTATCTGCAAGAGATCTTCAGCAACGAGATGGCCAAGGTGGACGACAGCTTCTTCC
ACAGACTGGAAGAGTCCTTCCTGGTGGAAGAGGATAAGAAGCACGAGCGGCACCCCATCTTCGGCAACAT
CGTGGACGAGGTGGCCTACCACGAGAAGTACCCCACCATCTACCACCTGAGAAAGAAACTGGTGGACAGC
ACCGACAAGGCCGACCTGCGGCTGATCTATCTGGCCCTGGCCCACATGATCAAGTTCCGGGGCCACTTCC
TGATCGAGGGCGACCTGAACCCCGACAACAGCGACGTGGACAAGCTGTTCATCCAGCTGGTGCAGACCTA
CAACCAGCTGTTCGAGGAAAACCCCATCAACGCCAGCGGCGTGGACGCCAAGGCCATCCTGTCTGCCAGA
CTGAGCAAGAGCAGACGGCTGGAAAATCTGATCGCCCAGCTGCCCGGCGAGAAGAAGAATGGCCTGTTCG
GAAACCTGATTGCCCTGAGCCTGGGCCTGACCCCCAACTTCAAGAGCAACTTCGACCTGGCCGAGGATGC
CAAACTGCAGCTGAGCAAGGACACCTACGACGACGACCTGGACAACCTGCTGGCCCAGATCGGCGACCAG
TACGCCGACCTGTTTCTGGCCGCCAAGAACCTGTCCGACGCCATCCTGCTGAGCGACATCCTGAGAGTGA
ACACCGAGATCACCAAGGCCCCCCTGAGCGCCTCTATGATCAAGAGATACGACGAGCACCACCAGGACCT
GACCCTGCTGAAAGCTCTCGTGCGGCAGCAGCTGCCTGAGAAGTACAAAGAGATTTTCTTCGACCAGAGC
AAGAACGGCTACGCCGGCTACATTGACGGCGGAGCCAGCCAGGAAGAGTTCTACAAGTTCATCAAGCCCA
TCCTGGAAAAGATGGACGGCACCGAGGAACTGCTCGTGAAGCTGAACAGAGAGGACCTGCTGCGGAAGCA
GCGGACCTTCGACAACGGCAGCATCCCCCACCAGATCCACCTGGGAGAGCTGCACGCCATTCTGCGGCGG
CAGGAAGATTTTTACCCATTCCTGAAGGACAACCGGGAAAAGATCGAGAAGATCCTGACCTTCCGCATCC
CCTACTACGTGGGCCCTCTGGCCAGGGGAAACAGCAGATTCGCCTGGATGACCAGAAAGAGCGAGGAAAC
CATCACCCCCTGGAACTTCGAGGAAGTGGTGGACAAGGGCGCTTCCGCCCAGAGCTTCATCGAGCGGATG
ACCAACTTCGATAAGAACCTGCCCAACGAGAAGGTGCTGCCCAAGCACAGCCTGCTGTACGAGTACTTCA
CCGTGTATAACGAGCTGACCAAAGTGAAATACGTGACCGAGGGAATGAGAAAGCCCGCCTTCCTGAGCGG
CGAGCAGAAAAAGGCCATCGTGGACCTGCTGTTCAAGACCAACCGGAAAGTGACCGTGAAGCAGCTGAAA
GAGGACTACTTCAAGAAAATCGAGTGCTTCGACTCCGTGGAAATCTCCGGCGTGGAAGATCGGTTCAACG
CCTCCCTGGGCACATACCACGATCTGCTGAAAATTATCAAGGACAAGGACTTCCTGGACAATGAGGAAAA
CGAGGACATTCTGGAAGATATCGTGCTGACCCTGACACTGTTTGAGGACAGAGAGATGATCGAGGAACGG
CTGAAAACCTATGCCCACCTGTTCGACGACAAAGTGATGAAGCAGCTGAAGCGGCGGAGATACACCGGCT
GGGGCAGGCTGAGCCGGAAGCTGATCAACGGCATCCGGGACAAGCAGTCCGGCAAGACAATCCTGGATTT
CCTGAAGTCCGACGGCTTCGCCAACAGAAACTTCATGCAGCTGATCCACGACGACAGCCTGACCTTTAAA
GAGGACATCCAGAAAGCCCAGGTGTCCGGCCAGGGCGATAGCCTGCACGAGCACATTGCCAATCTGGCCG
GCAGCCCCGCCATTAAGAAGGGCATCCTGCAGACAGTGAAGGTGGTGGACGAGCTCGTGAAAGTGATGGG
CCGGCACAAGCCCGAGAACATCGTGATCGAAATGGCCAGAGAGAACCAGACCACCCAGAAGGGACAGAAG
AACAGCCGCGAGAGAATGAAGCGGATCGAAGAGGGCATCAAAGAGCTGGGCAGCCAGATCCTGAAAGAAC
ACCCCGTGGAAAACACCCAGCTGCAGAACGAGAAGCTGTACCTGTACTACCTGCAGAATGGGCGGGATAT
GTACGTGGACCAGGAACTGGACATCAACCGGCTGTCCGACTACGATGTGGACCATATCGTGCCTCAGAGC
TTTCTGAAGGACGACTCCATCGACAACAAGGTGCTGACCAGAAGCGACAAGAACCGGGGCAAGAGCGACA
ACGTGCCCTCCGAAGAGGTCGTGAAGAAGATGAAGAACTACTGGCGGCAGCTGCTGAACGCCAAGCTGAT
TACCCAGAGAAAGTTCGACAATCTGACCAAGGCCGAGAGAGGCGGCCTGAGCGAACTGGATAAGGCCGGC
TTCATCAAGAGACAGCTGGTGGAAACCCGGCAGATCACAAAGCACGTGGCACAGATCCTGGACTCCCGGA
TGAACACTAAGTACGACGAGAATGACAAGCTGATCCGGGAAGTGAAAGTGATCACCCTGAAGTCCAAGCT
GGTGTCCGATTTCCGGAAGGATTTCCAGTTTTACAAAGTGCGCGAGATCAACAACTACCACCACGCCCAC
GACGCCTACCTGAACGCCGTCGTGGGAACCGCCCTGATCAAAAAGTACCCTAAGCTGGAAAGCGAGTTCG
TGTACGGCGACTACAAGGTGTACGACGTGCGGAAGATGATCGCCAAGAGCGAGCAGGAAATCGGCAAGGC
TACCGCCAAGTACTTCTTCTACAGCAACATCATGAACTTTTTCAAGACCGAGATTACCCTGGCCAACGGC
GAGATCCGGAAGCGGCCTCTGATCGAGACAAACGGCGAAACCGGGGAGATCGTGTGGGATAAGGGCCGGG
ATTTTGCCACCGTGCGGAAAGTGCTGAGCATGCCCCAAGTGAATATCGTGAAAAAGACCGAGGTGCAGAC
AGGCGGCTTCAGCAAAGAGTCTATCCTGCCCAAGAGGAACAGCGATAAGCTGATCGCCAGAAAGAAGGAC
TGGGACCCTAAGAAGTACGGCGGCTTCGACAGCCCCACCGTGGCCTATTCTGTGCTGGTGGTGGCCAAAG
TGGAAAAGGGCAAGTCCAAGAAACTGAAGAGTGTGAAAGAGCTGCTGGGGATCACCATCATGGAAAGAAG
CAGCTTCGAGAAGAATCCCATCGACTTTCTGGAAGCCAAGGGCTACAAAGAAGTGAAAAAGGACCTGATC
ATCAAGCTGCCTAAGTACTCCCTGTTCGAGCTGGAAAACGGCCGGAAGAGAATGCTGGCCTCTGCCGGCG
AACTGCAGAAGGGAAACGAACTGGCCCTGCCCTCCAAATATGTGAACTTCCTGTACCTGGCCAGCCACTA
TGAGAAGCTGAAGGGCTCCCCCGAGGATAATGAGCAGAAACAGCTGTTTGTGGAACAGCACAAGCACTAC
CTGGACGAGATCATCGAGCAGATCAGCGAGTTCTCCAAGAGAGTGATCCTGGCCGACGCTAATCTGGACA
AAGTGCTGTCCGCCTACAACAAGCACCGGGATAAGCCCATCAGAGAGCAGGCCGAGAATATCATCCACCT
GTTTACCCTGACCAATCTGGGAGCCCCTGCCGCCTTCAAGTACTTTGACACCACCATCGACCGGAAGAGG
TACACCAGCACCAAAGAGGTGCTGGACGCCACCCTGATCCACCAGAGCATCACCGGCCTGTACGAGACAC
GGATCGACCTGTCTCAGCTGGGAGGCGACAAAAGGCCGGCGGCCACGAAAAAGGCCGGCCAGGCAAAAAA
GAAAAAGGAATTCGGCAGTGGAGAGGGCAGAGGAAGTCTGCTAACATGCGGTGACGTCGAGGAGAATCCT
GGCCCAGTGAGCAAGGGCGAGGAGCTGTTCACCGGGGTGGTGCCCATCCTGGTCGAGCTGGACGGCGACG
TAAACGGCCACAAGTTCAGCGTGTCCGGCGAGGGCGAGGGCGATGCCACCTACGGCAAGCTGACCCTGAA
GTTCATCTGCACCACCGGCAAGCTGCCCGTGCCCTGGCCCACCCTCGTGACCACCCTGACCTACGGCGTG
CAGTGCTTCAGCCGCTACCCCGACCACATGAAGCAGCACGACTTCTTCAAGTCCGCCATGCCCGAAGGCT
ACGTCCAGGAGCGCACCATCTTCTTCAAGGACGACGGCAACTACAAGACCCGCGCCGAGGTGAAGTTCGA
GGGCGACACCCTGGTGAACCGCATCGAGCTGAAGGGCATCGACTTCAAGGAGGACGGCAACATCCTGGGG
CACAAGCTGGAGTACAACTACAACAGCCACAACGTCTATATCATGGCCGACAAGCAGAAGAACGGCATCA
AGGTGAACTTCAAGATCCGCCACAACATCGAGGACGGCAGCGTGCAGCTCGCCGACCACTACCAGCAGAA
CACCCCCATCGGCGACGGCCCCGTGCTGCTGCCCGACAACCACTACCTGAGCACCCAGTCCGCCCTGAGC
AAAGACCCCAACGAGAAGCGCGATCACATGGTCCTGCTGGAGTTCGTGACCGCCGCCGGGATCACTCTCG
GCATGGACGAGCTGTACAAGGAATTCTAACTAGAGCTCGCTGATCAGCCTCGACTGTGCCTTCTAGTTGC
CAGCCATCTGTTGTTTGCCCCTCCCCCGTGCCTTCCTTGACCCTGGAAGGTGCCACTCCCACTGTCCTTT
CCTAATAAAATGAGGAAATTGCATCGCATTGTCTGAGTAGGTGTCATTCTATTCTGGGGGGTGGGGTGGG
GCAGGACAGCAAGGGGGAGGATTGGGAAGAGAATAGCAGGCATGCTGGGGAGCGGCCGCAGGAACCCCTA
GTGATGGAGTTGGCCACTCCCTCTCTGCGCGCTCGCTCGCTCACTGAGGCCGGGCGACCAAAGGTCGCCC
GACGCCCGGGCTTTGCCCGGGCGGCCTCAGTGAGCGAGCGAGCGCGCAGCTGCCTGCAGGGGCGCCTGAT
GCGGTATTTTCTCCTTACGCATCTGTGCGGTATTTCACACCGCATA
[142 nt withheld, positions 6767-6908]
C
[141 nt withheld, positions 6910-7050]
CCTTTGACGTTGGAGTCCACGTTCTTT
[37 nt withheld, positions 7078-7114]
ACCCTATCTCGGGCTATTCTTTTGATTTATAAGGGATTTTGCCGATTTCGGCCTATTGGTTAAAAAATGA
GCTGATTTAACAAAAATTTAACGCGAATTTTAACAAAATATTAACGTTTACAATTTTATGGTGCACTCTC
AGTACAATCTGCTCTGATGCCGCATAGTTAAGCCAGCCCCGACACCCGCCAACACCCGCTGACGCGCCCT
GACGGGCTTGTCTGCTCCCGGCATCCGCTTACAGACAAGCTGTGACCGTCTCCGGGAGCTGCATGTGTCA
GAGGTTTTCACCGTCATCACCGAAACGCGCGAGACGAAAGGGCCTCGTGATACGCCTATTTTTATAGGTT
AATGTCATGATAATAATGGTTTCTTAGACGTCAGGTGGCACTTTTCGGGGAAATGTGCGCGGAACCCCTA
TTTGTTTATTTTTCTAAATACATTCAAATATGTATCCGCTCATGAGACAATAACCCTGATAAATGCTTCA
ATAATATTGAAAAAGGAAGAGTATGAGTATTCAACATTTCCGTGTCGCCCTTATTCCCTTTTTTGCGGCA
TTTTGCCTTCCTGTTTTTGCTCACCCAGAAACGCTGGTGAAAGTAAAAGATGCTGAAGATCAGTTGGGTG
CACGAGTGGGTTACATCGAACTGGATCTCAACAGCGGTAAGATCCTTGAGAGTTTTCGCCCCGAAGAACG
TTTTCCAATGATGAGCACTTTTAAAGTTCTGCTATGTGGCGCGGTATTATCCCGTATTGACGCCGGGCAA
GAGCAACTCGGTCGCCGCATACACTATTCTCAGAATGACTTGGTTGAGTACTCACCAGTCACAGAAAAGC
ATCTTACGGATGGCATGACAGTAAGAGAATTATGCAGTGCTGCCATAACCATGAGTGATAACACTGCGGC
CAACTTACTTCTGACAACGATCGGAGGACCGAAGGAGCTAACCGCTTTTTTGCACAACATGGGGGATCAT
GTAACTCGCCTTGATCGTTGGGAACCGGAGCTGAATGAAGCCATACCAAACGACGAGCGTGACACCACGA
TGCCTGTAGCAATGGCAACAACGTTGCGCAAACTATTAACTGGCGAACTACTTACTCTAGCTTCCCGGCA
ACAATTAATAGACTGGATGGAGGCGGATAAAGTTGCAGGACCACTTCTGCGCTCGGCCCTTCCGGCTGGC
TGGTTTATTGCTGATAAATCTGGAGCCGGTGAGCGTGGAAGCCGCGGTATCATTGCAGCACTGGGGCCAG
ATGGTAAGCCCTCCCGTATCGTAGTTATCTACACGACGGGGAGTCAGGCAACTATGGATGAACGAAATAG
ACAGATCGCTGAGATAGGTGCCTCACTGATTAAGCATTGGTAACTGTCAGACCAAGTTTACTCATATATA
CTTTAGATTGATTTAAAACTTCATTTTTAATTTAAAAGGATCTAGGTGAAGATCCTTTTTGATAATCTCA
TGACCAAAATCCCTTAACGTGAGTTTTCGTTCCACTGAGCGTCAGACCCCGTAGAAAAGATCAAAGGATC
TTCTTGAGATCCTTTTTTTCTGCGCGTAATCTGCTGCTTGCAAACAAAAAAACCACCGCTACCAGCGGTG
GTTTGTTTGCCGGATCAAGAGCTACCAACTCTTTTTCCGAAGGTAACTGGCTTCAGCAGAGCGCAGATAC
CAAATACTGTCCTTCTAGTGTAGCCGTAGTTAGGCCACCACTTCAAGAACTCTGTAGCACCGCCTACATA
CCTCGCTCTGCTAATCCTGTTACCAGTGGCTGCTGCCAGTGGCGATAAGTCGTGTCTTACCGGGTTGGAC
TCAAGACGATAGTTACCGGATAAGGCGCAGCGGTCGGGCTGAACGGGGGGTTCGTGCACACAGCCCAGCT
TGGAGCGAACGACCTACACCGAACTGAGATACCTACAGCGTGAGCTATGAGAAAGCGCCACGCTTCCCGA
AGGGAGAAAGGCGGACAGGTATCCGGTAAGCGGCAGGGTCGGAACAGGAGAGCGCACGAGGGAGCTTCCA
GGGGGAAACGCCTGGTATCTTTATAGTCCTGTCGGGTTTCGCCACCTCTGACTTGAGCGTCGATTTTTGT
GATGCTCGTCAGGGGGGCGGAGCCTATGGAAAAACGCCAGCAACGCGGCCTTTTTACGGTTCCTGGCCTT
TTGCTGGCC
