>Addgene plasmid #86313 | PX458_ZSCAN9_2 | addgene partial sequence | sequence record 170850 | Addgene Partial NGS Result
GACTATAAGGACCACGACGGAGACTACAAGGATCATGATATTGATTACAAAGACGATGACGATAAGATGG
CCCCAAAGAAGAAGCGGAAGGTCGGTATCCACGGAGTCCCAGCAGCCGACAAGAAGTACAGCATCGGCCT
GGACATCGGCACCAACTCTGTGGGCTGGGCCGTGATCACCGACGAGTACAAGGTGCCCAGCAAGAAATTC
AAGGTGCTGGGCAACACCGACCGGCACAGCATCAAGAAGAACCTGATCGGAGCCCTGCTGTTCGACAGCG
GCGAAACAGCCGAGGCCACCCGGCTGAAGAGAACCGCCAGAAGAAGATACACCAGACGGAAGAACCGGAT
CTGCTATCTGCAAGAGATCTTCAGCAACGAGATGGCCAAGGTGGACGACAGCTTCTTCCACAGACTGGAA
GAGTCCTTCCTGGTGGAAGAGGATAAGAAGCACGAGCGGCACCCCATCTTCGGCAACATCGTGGACGAGG
TGGCCTACCACGAGAAGTACCCCACCATCTACCACCTGAGAAAGAAACTGGTGGACAGCACCGACAAGGC
CGACCTGCGGCTGATCTATCTGGCCCTGGCCCACATGATCAAGTTCCGGGGCCACTTCCTGATCGAGGGC
GACCTGAACCCCGACAACAGCGACGTGGACAAGCTGTTCATCCAGCTGGTGCAGACCTACAACCAGCTGT
TCGAGGAAAACCCCATCAACGCCAGCGGCGTGGACGCCAAGGCCATCCTGTCTGCCAGACTGAGCAAGAG
CAGACGGCTGGAAAATCTGATCGCCCAGCTGCCCGGCGAGAAGAAGAATGGCCTGTTCGGAAACCTGATT
GCCCTGAGCCTGGGCCTGACCCCCAACTTCAAGAGCAACTTCGACCTGGCCGAGGATGCCAAACTGCAGC
TGAGCAAGGACACCTACGACGACGACCTGGACAACCTGCTGGCCCAGATCGGCGACCAGTACGCCGACCT
GTTTCTGGCCGCCAAGAACCTGTCCGACGCCATCCTGCTGAGCGACATCCTGAGAGTGAACACCGAGATC
ACCAAGGCCCCCCTGAGCGCCTCTATGATCAAGAGATACGACGAGCACCACCAGGACCTGACCCTGCTGA
AAGCTCTCGTGCGGCAGCAGCTGCCTGAGAAGTACAAAGAGATTTTCTTCGACCAGAGCAAGAACGGCTA
CGCCGGCTACATTGACGGCGGAGCCAGCCAGGAAGAGTTCTACAAGTTCATCAAGCCCATCCTGGAAAAG
ATGGACGGCACCGAGGAACTGCTCGTGAAGCTGAACAGAGAGGACCTGCTGCGGAAGCAGCGGACCTTCG
ACAACGGCAGCATCCCCCACCAGATCCACCTGGGAGAGCTGCACGCCATTCTGCGGCGGCAGGAAGATTT
TTACCCATTCCTGAAGGACAACCGGGAAAAGATCGAGAAGATCCTGACCTTCCGCATCCCCTACTACGTG
GGCCCTCTGGCCAGGGGAAACAGCAGATTCGCCTGGATGACCAGAAAGAGCGAGGAAACCATCACCCCCT
GGAACTTCGAGGAAGTGGTGGACAAGGGCGCTTCCGCCCAGAGCTTCATCGAGCGGATGACCAACTTCGA
TAAGAACCTGCCCAACGAGAAGGTGCTGCCCAAGCACAGCCTGCTGTACGAGTACTTCACCGTGTATAAC
GAGCTGACCAAAGTGAAATACGTGACCGAGGGAATGAGAAAGCCCGCCTTCCTGAGCGGCGAGCAGAAAA
AGGCCATCGTGGACCTGCTGTTCAAGACCAACCGGAAAGTGACCGTGAAGCAGCTGAAAGAGGACTACTT
CAAGAAAATCGAGTGCTTCGACTCCGTGGAAATCTCCGGCGTGGAAGATCGGTTCAACGCCTCCCTGGGC
ACATACCACGATCTGCTGAAAATTATCAAGGACAAGGACTTCCTGGACAATGAGGAAAACGAGGACATTC
TGGAAGATATCGTGCTGACCCTGACACTGTTTGAGGACAGAGAGATGATCGAGGAACGGCTGAAAACCTA
TGCCCACCTGTTCGACGACAAAGTGATGAAGCAGCTGAAGCGGCGGAGATACACCGGCTGGGGCAGGCTG
AGCCGGAAGCTGATCAACGGCATCCGGGACAAGCAGTCCGGCAAGACAATCCTGGATTTCCTGAAGTCCG
ACGGCTTCGCCAACAGAAACTTCATGCAGCTGATCCACGACGACAGCCTGACCTTTAAAGAGGACATCCA
GAAAGCCCAGGTGTCCGGCCAGGGCGATAGCCTGCACGAGCACATTGCCAATCTGGCCGGCAGCCCCGCC
ATTAAGAAGGGCATCCTGCAGACAGTGAAGGTGGTGGACGAGCTCGTGAAAGTGATGGGCCGGCACAAGC
CCGAGAACATCGTGATCGAAATGGCCAGAGAGAACCAGACCACCCAGAAGGGACAGAAGAACAGCCGCGA
GAGAATGAAGCGGATCGAAGAGGGCATCAAAGAGCTGGGCAGCCAGATCCTGAAAGAACACCCCGTGGAA
AACACCCAGCTGCAGAACGAGAAGCTGTACCTGTACTACCTGCAGAATGGGCGGGATATGTACGTGGACC
AGGAACTGGACATCAACCGGCTGTCCGACTACGATGTGGACCATATCGTGCCTCAGAGCTTTCTGAAGGA
CGACTCCATCGACAACAAGGTGCTGACCAGAAGCGACAAGAACCGGGGCAAGAGCGACAACGTGCCCTCC
GAAGAGGTCGTGAAGAAGATGAAGAACTACTGGCGGCAGCTGCTGAACGCCAAGCTGATTACCCAGAGAA
AGTTCGACAATCTGACCAAGGCCGAGAGAGGCGGCCTGAGCGAACTGGATAAGGCCGGCTTCATCAAGAG
ACAGCTGGTGGAAACCCGGCAGATCACAAAGCACGTGGCACAGATCCTGGACTCCCGGATGAACACTAAG
TACGACGAGAATGACAAGCTGATCCGGGAAGTGAAAGTGATCACCCTGAAGTCCAAGCTGGTGTCCGATT
TCCGGAAGGATTTCCAGTTTTACAAAGTGCGCGAGATCAACAACTACCACCACGCCCACGACGCCTACCT
GAACGCCGTCGTGGGAACCGCCCTGATCAAAAAGTACCCTAAGCTGGAAAGCGAGTTCGTGTACGGCGAC
TACAAGGTGTACGACGTGCGGAAGATGATCGCCAAGAGCGAGCAGGAAATCGGCAAGGCTACCGCCAAGT
ACTTCTTCTACAGCAACATCATGAACTTTTTCAAGACCGAGATTACCCTGGCCAACGGCGAGATCCGGAA
GCGGCCTCTGATCGAGACAAACGGCGAAACCGGGGAGATCGTGTGGGATAAGGGCCGGGATTTTGCCACC
GTGCGGAAAGTGCTGAGCATGCCCCAAGTGAATATCGTGAAAAAGACCGAGGTGCAGACAGGCGGCTTCA
GCAAAGAGTCTATCCTGCCCAAGAGGAACAGCGATAAGCTGATCGCCAGAAAGAAGGACTGGGACCCTAA
GAAGTACGGCGGCTTCGACAGCCCCACCGTGGCCTATTCTGTGCTGGTGGTGGCCAAAGTGGAAAAGGGC
AAGTCCAAGAAACTGAAGAGTGTGAAAGAGCTGCTGGGGATCACCATCATGGAAAGAAGCAGCTTCGAGA
AGAATCCCATCGACTTTCTGGAAGCCAAGGGCTACAAAGAAGTGAAAAAGGACCTGATCATCAAGCTGCC
TAAGTACTCCCTGTTCGAGCTGGAAAACGGCCGGAAGAGAATGCTGGCCTCTGCCGGCGAACTGCAGAAG
GGAAACGAACTGGCCCTGCCCTCCAAATATGTGAACTTCCTGTACCTGGCCAGCCACTATGAGAAGCTGA
AGGGCTCCCCCGAGGATAATGAGCAGAAACAGCTGTTTGTGGAACAGCACAAGCACTACCTGGACGAGAT
CATCGAGCAGATCAGCGAGTTCTCCAAGAGAGTGATCCTGGCCGACGCTAATCTGGACAAAGTGCTGTCC
GCCTACAACAAGCACCGGGATAAGCCCATCAGAGAGCAGGCCGAGAATATCATCCACCTGTTTACCCTGA
CCAATCTGGGAGCCCCTGCCGCCTTCAAGTACTTTGACACCACCATCGACCGGAAGAGGTACACCAGCAC
CAAAGAGGTGCTGGACGCCACCCTGATCCACCAGAGCATCACCGGCCTGTACGAGACACGGATCGACCTG
TCTCAGCTGGGAGGCGACAAAAGGCCGGCGGCCACGAAAAAGGCCGGCCAGGCAAAAAAGAAAAAGGAAT
TCGGCAGTGGAGAGGGCAGAGGAAGTCTGCTAACATGCGGTGACGTCGAGGAGAATCCTGGCCCAGTGAG
CAAGGGCGAGGAGCTGTTCACCGGGGTGGTGCCCATCCTGGTCGAGCTGGACGGCGACGTAAACGGCCAC
AAGTTCAGCGTGTCCGGCGAGGGCGAGGGCGATGCCACCTACGGCAAGCTGACCCTGAAGTTCATCTGCA
CCACCGGCAAGCTGCCCGTGCCCTGGCCCACCCTCGTGACCACCCTGACCTACGGCGTGCAGTGCTTCAG
CCGCTACCCCGACCACATGAAGCAGCACGACTTCTTCAAGTCCGCCATGCCCGAAGGCTACGTCCAGGAG
CGCACCATCTTCTTCAAGGACGACGGCAACTACAAGACCCGCGCCGAGGTGAAGTTCGAGGGCGACACCC
TGGTGAACCGCATCGAGCTGAAGGGCATCGACTTCAAGGAGGACGGCAACATCCTGGGGCACAAGCTGGA
GTACAACTACAACAGCCACAACGTCTATATCATGGCCGACAAGCAGAAGAACGGCATCAAGGTGAACTTC
AAGATCCGCCACAACATCGAGGACGGCAGCGTGCAGCTCGCCGACCACTACCAGCAGAACACCCCCATCG
GCGACGGCCCCGTGCTGCTGCCCGACAACCACTACCTGAGCACCCAGTCCGCCCTGAGCAAAGACCCCAA
CGAGAAGCGCGATCACATGGTCCTGCTGGAGTTCGTGACCGCCGCCGGGATCACTCTCGGCATGGACGAG
CTGTACAAGGAATTCTAACTAGAGCTCGCTGATCAGCCTCGACTGTGCCTTCTAGTTGCCAGCCATCTGT
TGTTTGCCCCTCCCCCGTGCCTTCCTTGACCCTGGAAGGTGCCACTCCCACTGTCCTTTCCTAATAAAAT
GAGGAAATTGCATCGCATTGTCTGAGTAGGTGTCATTCTATTCTGGGGGGTGGGGTGGGGCAGGACAGCA
AGGGGGAGGATTGGGAAGAGAATAGCAGGCATGCTGGGGAGCGGCCGCAGGAACCCCTAGTGATGGAGTT
GGCCACTCCCTCTCTGCGCGCTCGCTCGCTCACTGAGGCCGGGCGACCAAAGGTCGCCCGACGCCCGGGC
TTTGCCCGGGCGGCCTCAGTGAGCGAGCGAGCGCGCAGCTGCCTGCAGGGGCGCCTGATGCGGTATTTTC
TCCTTACGCATCTGTGCGGTATTTCACACCGCATA
[95 nt withheld, positions 5496-5590]
T
[46 nt withheld, positions 5592-5637]
C
[141 nt withheld, positions 5639-5779]
CCTTTGACGTTGGAGTCCACGTTCTTT
[37 nt withheld, positions 5807-5843]
ACTCTATCTCGGGCTATTCTTTTGATTTATAAGGGATTTTGCCGATTTCGGTCTATTGGTTAAAAAATGA
GCTGATTTAACAAAAATTTAACGCGAATTTTAACAAAATATTAACGTTTACAATTTTATGGTGCACTCTC
AGTACAATCTGCTCTGATGCCGCATAGTTAAGCCAGCCCCGACACCCGCCAACACCCGCTGACGCGCCCT
GACGGGCTTGTCTGCTCCCGGCATCCGCTTACAGACAAGCTGTGACCGTCTCCGGGAGCTGCATGTGTCA
GAGGTTTTCACCGTCATCACCGAAACGCGCGAGACGAAAGGGCCTCGTGATACGCCTATTTTTATAGGTT
AATGTCATGATAATAATGGTTTCTTAGACGTCAGGTGGCACTTTTCGGGGAAATGTGCGCGGAACCCCTA
TTTGTTTATTTTTCTAAATACATTCAAATATGTATCCGCTCATGAGACAATAACCCTGATAAATGCTTCA
ATAATATTGAAAAAGGAAGAGTATGAGTATTCAACATTTCCGTGTCGCCCTTATTCCCTTTTTTGCGGCA
TTTTGCCTTCCTGTTTTTGCTCACCCAGAAACGCTGGTGAAAGTAAAAGATGCTGAAGATCAGTTGGGTG
CACGAGTGGGTTACATCGAACTGGATCTCAACAGCGGTAAGATCCTTGAGAGTTTTCGCCCCGAAGAACG
TTTTCCAATGATGAGCACTTTTAAAGTTCTGCTATGTGGCGCGGTATTATCCCGTATTGACGCCGGGCAA
GAGCAACTCGGTCGCCGCATACACTATTCTCAGAATGACTTGGTTGAGTACTCACCAGTCACAGAAAAGC
ATCTTACGGATGGCATGACAGTAAGAGAATTATGCAGTGCTGCCATAACCATGAGTGATAACACTGCGGC
CAACTTACTTCTGACAACGATCGGAGGACCGAAGGAGCTAACCGCTTTTTTGCACAACATGGGGGATCAT
GTAACTCGCCTTGATCGTTGGGAACCGGAGCTGAATGAAGCCATACCAAACGACGAGCGTGACACCACGA
TGCCTGTAGCAATGGCAACAACGTTGCGCAAACTATTAACTGGCGAACTACTTACTCTAGCTTCCCGGCA
ACAATTAATAGACTGGATGGAGGCGGATAAAGTTGCAGGACCACTTCTGCGCTCGGCCCTTCCGGCTGGC
TGGTTTATTGCTGATAAATCTGGAGCCGGTGAGCGTGGAAGCCGCGGTATCATTGCAGCACTGGGGCCAG
ATGGTAAGCCCTCCCGTATCGTAGTTATCTACACGACGGGGAGTCAGGCAACTATGGATGAACGAAATAG
ACAGATCGCTGAGATAGGTGCCTCACTGATTAAGCATTGGTAACTGTCAGACCAAGTTTACTCATATATA
CTTTAGATTGATTTAAAACTTCATTTTTAATTTAAAAGGATCTAGGTGAAGATCCTTTTTGATAATCTCA
TGACCAAAATCCCTTAACGTGAGTTTTCGTTCCACTGAGCGTCAGACCCCGTAGAAAAGATCAAAGGATC
TTCTTGAGATCCTTTTTTTCTGCGCGTAATCTGCTGCTTGCAAACAAAAAAACCACCGCTACCAGCGGTG
GTTTGTTTGCCGGATCAAGAGCTACCAACTCTTTTTCCGAAGGTAACTGGCTTCAGCAGAGCGCAGATAC
CAAATACTGTTCTTCTAGTGTAGCCGTAGTTAGGCCACCACTTCAAGAACTCTGTAGCACCGCCTACATA
CCTCGCTCTGCTAATCCTGTTACCAGTGGCTGCTGCCAGTGGCGATAAGTCGTGTCTTACCGGGTTGGAC
TCAAGACGATAGTTACCGGATAAGGCGCAGCGGTCGGGCTGAACGGGGGGTTCGTGCACACAGCCCAGCT
TGGAGCGAACGACCTACACCGAACTGAGATACCTACAGCGTGAGCTATGAGAAAGCGCCACGCTTCCCGA
AGGGAGAAAGGCGGACAGGTATCCGGTAAGCGGCAGGGTCGGAACAGGAGAGCGCACGAGGGAGCTTCCA
GGGGGAAACGCCTGGTATCTTTATAGTCCTGTCGGGTTTCGCCACCTCTGACTTGAGCGTCGATTTTTGT
GATGCTCGTCAGGGGGGCGGAGCCTATGGAAAAACGCCAGCAACGCGGCCTTTTTACGGTTCCTGGCCTT
TTGCTGGCCTTTTGCTCACATGTGAGGGCCTATTTCCCATGATTCCTTCATATTTGCATATACGATACAA
GGCTGTTAGAGAGATAATTGGAATTAATTTGACTGTAAACACAAAGATATTAGTACAAAATACGTGACGT
AGAAAGTAATAATTTCTTGGGTAGTTTGCAGTTTTAAAATTATGTTTTAAAATGGACTATCATATGCTTA
CCGTAACTTGAAAGTATTTCGATTTCTTGGCTTTATATATCTTGTGGAAAGGACGAAACACCGGCTGAGC
TGGTCTAGGGCTGTTTTAGAGCTAGAAATAGCAAGTTAAAATAAGGCTAGTCCGTTATCAACTTGAAAAA
GTGGCACCGAGTCGGTGCTTTTTTGTTTTAGAGCTAGAAATAGCAAGTTAAAATAAGGCTAGTCCGTTTT
TAGCGCGTGCGCCAATTCTGCAGACAAATGGCTCTAGAGGTACC
